Addgene plasmid #118514: pMRE166
Purpose: broad-host range plasmid to constitutively express fluorescent protein genes in bacteria
Depositing lab: Mitja Remus-Emsermann. Depositing organization: University of Canterbury. Publication: Chromatic Bacteria - A Broad Host-Range Plasmid and Chromosomal Insertion Toolbox for Fluorescent Protein Expression in Bacteria. Schlechter RO, Jun H, Bernach M, Oso S, Boyd E, Munoz-Lintz DA, Dobson RCJ, Remus DM, Remus-Emsermann MNP. Front Microbiol. 2018 Dec 12;9:3052. doi: 10.3389/fmicb.2018.03052. eCollection 2018. PubMed 30631309.
Backbone
  Vector backbone: pFru97
  Vector type: Bacterial Expression
  Selectable markers: Chloramphenicol/ Tetracycline
Growth in bacteria
  Bacterial resistance: Kanamycin, 50 μg/mL
  Growth temperature: 37°C
  Growth strain: E. coli S17-1 lambda pir
  Copy number: High Copy
Gene/Insert
  Gene/Insert name: mCardinal
  Species: Synthetic
  Cloning method: Gibson Cloning
Resource information
  A portion of this plasmid was derived from a plasmid made by: mCardinal-pBAD
Terms and licenses: Academic/Nonprofit Terms; Industry Terms: Not Available to Industry
Depositor comments: Please visit https://www.biorxiv.org/content/early/2018/09/07/402172 for bioRxiv preprint.
How to cite: pMRE166 was a gift from Mitja Remus-Emsermann (Addgene plasmid # 118514 ; http://n2t.net/addgene:118514 ; RRID:Addgene_118514)
