[The description below was written by a language model from this plasmid's Addgene catalogue record and pLannotate feature annotations shown in this document.]
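Description:
pMRE166 is a broad-host-range bacterial expression plasmid built on the pFru97 backbone and designed to express the far-red fluorescent protein mCardinal constitutively in diverse bacteria. It replicates through the pBBR1 oriV together with its cognate pBBR1 Rep protein, a system from Bordetella bronchiseptica that functions in many Gram-negative hosts. The record lists it as high copy, maintained under kanamycin selection in E. coli S17-1 lambda pir. The feature tables show three intact resistance genes: neo (nptII, kanamycin), cat (chloramphenicol) and tetA (tetracycline efflux, with an adjacent partial tetR regulator). This agrees with the catalogue listing of chloramphenicol and tetracycline as additional selectable markers.

The synthetic mCardinal coding sequence, derived from an mCardinal-pBAD plasmid and inserted by Gibson assembly, is followed by a lambda t0 terminator. Next comes a cat gene with a fragment of its own promoter and an rrnB T1 terminator, so the reporter and chloramphenicol marker form a compact cassette. The promoter that drives mCardinal is not annotated in either feature table, and the record says only that expression is constitutive. Four tandem rrnB T1 terminators sit elsewhere in the backbone, presumably to insulate against read-through transcription. The remaining annotations are fragments: Tn5 transposase (tnpA), ble, lacZα, an M13 origin and a T7 promoter, which appear to be remnants of earlier cloning steps. The depositor sequence (9,555 nt) and the sequencing-derived record (9,611 nt) have the same feature order and differ slightly in length. The plasmid belongs to a toolbox of fluorescent-protein constructs for labelling bacteria.
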