Features (pLannotate 1.2.2; 23 found; start..end, strand, type, name):
   1023..1792    +  rep_origin     pBBR1 oriV: replication origin of the broad-host-range plasmid pBBR1 from Bordetella bronchiseptica; requires the pBBR1 Rep protein for replication
   1793..2455    +  CDS            pBBR1 Rep: replication protein for the broad-host-range plasmid pBBR1 from Bordetella bronchiseptica
   2516..2585    +  CDS            TcR (fragment): tetracycline efflux protein; tet; confers resistance to tetracycline
   2914..2943    -  CDS            CmR (fragment): chloramphenicol acetyltransferase confers resistance to chloramphenicol
   2943..3021    +  rep_origin     M13 ori (fragment): M13 bacteriophage origin of replication; arrow indicates direction of (+) strand synthesis
   3025..3180    -  CDS            lacZα (fragment): LacZα fragment of β-galactosidase; lacZ fragment
   3188..3206    +  promoter       T7 promoter: promoter for bacteriophage T7 RNA polymerase
   3249..3335    +  terminator     rrnB T1 terminator: Escherichia coli rrnB; transcription terminator T1 from the E. coli rrnB gene
   3432..3518    +  terminator     rrnB T1 terminator: Escherichia coli rrnB; transcription terminator T1 from the E. coli rrnB gene
   3615..3701    +  terminator     rrnB T1 terminator: Escherichia coli rrnB; transcription terminator T1 from the E. coli rrnB gene
   3796..3882    +  terminator     rrnB T1 terminator: Escherichia coli rrnB; transcription terminator T1 from the E. coli rrnB gene
   3984..5183    -  CDS            TcR: tetracycline efflux protein; tetA; confers resistance to tetracycline
   5289..5931    +  CDS            TetR (fragment): tetracycline resistance regulatory protein; tetR
   5953..6279    +  CDS            tnpA (fragment): TN5P_ECOLX - Also known as tnp. Experimental evidence at protein level: Swiss-Prot protein existence level 1. Mediates transposition of transposon Tn5 by a 'cut and paste' mechanism. First, the monomeric transposase binds the 19 bp inverted DNA repeats flanking the transposon. Then, dimerization of the DNA- bound transposase creates a synaptic DNA complex. After nicking of the first DNA strand, excision of the transposon proceeds through a series of intermediates. The transposase then mediates the insertion of the transposon at a new site by strand transfer. The activity of the wild- type tran
   6316..6999    +  CDS            mCardinal (fragment) (sequence withheld): mCardinal is a basic (constitutively fluorescent) far red fluorescent protein published in 2014, derived from Entacmaea quadricolor. It is reported to be a rapidly-maturing monomer with moderate acid sensitivity.
   7017..7111    +  terminator     lambda t0 terminator: transcription terminator from phage lambda
   7126..7154    +  promoter       cat promoter (fragment): promoter of the E. coli cat gene encoding chloramphenicol acetyltransferase
   7155..7811    +  CDS            cat: CAT_ECOLX - Experimental evidence at protein level: Swiss-Prot protein existence level 1. This enzyme is an effector of chloramphenicol resistance in bacteria. From Escherichia coli. This protein is used as a marker in many commonly used cloning vectors, such as pACYC184.
   7879..7965    +  terminator     rrnB T1 terminator: Escherichia coli rrnB; transcription terminator T1 from the E. coli rrnB gene
   8015..8131    -  CDS            CmR (fragment): chloramphenicol acetyltransferase; cat; confers resistance to chloramphenicol
   8131..8283    -  CDS            ble (fragment): BLE_KLEPN - Experimental evidence at protein level: Swiss-Prot protein existence level 1. Binding protein with a strong affinity to the bleomycin family of antibiotics. Binds to CL990; an antimitotic-antibiotic compound. From Klebsiella pneumoniae.
   8307..9098    -  CDS            neo: KKA2_KLEPN - Also known as kan, nptII. Experimental evidence at protein level: Swiss-Prot protein existence level 1. Resistance to kanamycin, neomycin, paromomycin, ribostamycin, butirosin and gentamicin B. From Klebsiella pneumoniae.
   9130..9414    -  CDS            tnpA (fragment): TN5P_ECOLX - Also known as tnp. Experimental evidence at protein level: Swiss-Prot protein existence level 1. Mediates transposition of transposon Tn5 by a 'cut and paste' mechanism. First, the monomeric transposase binds the 19 bp inverted DNA repeats flanking the transposon. Then, dimerization of the DNA- bound transposase creates a synaptic DNA complex. After nicking of the first DNA strand, excision of the transposon proceeds through a series of intermediates. The transposase then mediates the insertion of the transposon at a new site by strand transfer. The activity of the wild- type tran
>Addgene plasmid #118514 | pMRE166 | depositor full sequence | sequence record 224889 | pMRE166 sequence 9555 bps
CTCGGGCCGTCTCTTGGGCTTGATCGGCCTTCTTGCGCATCTCACGCGCTCCTGCGGCGGCCTGTAGGGC
AGGCTCATACCCCTGCCGAACCGCTTTTGTCAGCCGGTCGGCCACGGCTTCCGGCGTCTCAACGCGCTTT
GAGATTCCCAGCTTTTCGGCCAATCCCTGCGGTGCATAGGCGCGTGGCTCGACCGCTTGCGGGCTGATGG
TGACGTGGCCCACTGGTGGCCGCTCCAGGGCCTCGTAGAACGCCTGAATGCGCGTGTGACGTGCCTTGCT
GCCCTCGATGCCCCGTTGCAGCCCTAGATCGGCCACAGCGGCCGCAAACGTGGTCTGGTCGCGGGTCATC
TGCGCTTTGTTGCCGATGAACTCCTTGGCCGACAGCCTGCCGTCCTGCGTCAGCGGCACCACGAACGCGG
TCATGTGCGGGCTGGTTTCGTCACGGTGGATGCTGGCCGTCACGATGCGATCCGCCCCGTACTTGTCCGC
CAGCCACTTGTGCGCCTTCTCGAAGAACGCCGCCTGCTGTTCTTGGCTGGCCGACTTCCACCATTCCGGG
CTGGCCGTCATGACGTACTCGACCGCCAACACAGCGTCCTTGCGCCGCTTCTCTGGCAGCAACTCGCGCA
GTCGGCCCATCGCTTCATCGGTGCTGCTGGCCGCCCAGTGCTCGTTCTCTGGCGTCCTGCTGGCGTCAGC
GTTGGGCGTCTCGCGCTCGCGGTAGGCGTGCTTGAGACTGGCCGCCACGTTGCCCATTTTCGCCAGCTTC
TTGCATCGCATGATCGCGTATGCCGCCATGCCTGCCCCTCCCTTTTGGTGTCCAACCGGCTCGACGGGGG
CAGCGCAAGGCGGTGCCTCCGGCGGGCCACTCAATGCTTGAGTATACTCACTAGACTTTGCTTCGCAAAG
TCGTGACCGCCTACGGCGGCTGCGGCGCCCTACGGGCTTGCTCTCCGGGCTTCGCCCTGCGCGGTCGCTG
CGCTCCCTTGCCAGCCCGTGGATATGTGGACGATGGCCGCGAGCGGCCACCGGCTGGCTCGCTTCGCTCG
GCCCGTGGACAACCCTGCTGGACAAGCTGATGGACAGGCTGCGCCTGCCCACGAGCTTGACCACAGGGAT
TGCCCACCGGCTACCCAGCCTTCGACCACATACCCACCGGCTCCAACTGCGCGGCCTGCGGCCTTGCCCC
ATCAATTTTTTTAATTTTCTCTGGGGAAAAGCCTCCGGCCTGCGGCCTGCGCGCTTCGCTTGCCGGTTGG
ACACCAAGTGGAAGGCGGGTCAAGGCTCGCGCAGCGACCGCGCAGCGGCTTGGCCTTGACGCGCCTGGAA
CGACCCAAGCCTATGCGAGTGGGGGCAGTCGAAGGCGAAGCCCGCCCGCCTGCCCCCCGAGCCTCACGGC
GGCGAGTGCGGGGGTTCCAAGGGGGCAGCGCCACCTTGGGCAAGGCCGAAGGCCGCGCAGTCGATCAACA
AGCCCCGGAGGGGCCACTTTTTGCCGGAGGGGGAGCCGCGCCGAAGGCGTGGGGGAACCCCGCAGGGGTG
CCCTTCTTTGGGCACCAAAGAACTAGATATAGGGCGAAATGCGAAAGACTTAAAAATCAACAACTTAAAA
AAGGGGGGTACGCAACAGCTCATTGCGGCACCCCCCGCAATAGCTCATTGCGTAGGTTAAAGAAAATCTG
TAATTGACTGCCACTTTTACGCAACGCATAATTGTTGTCGCGCTGCCGAAAAGTTGCAGCTGATTGCGCA
TGGTGCCGCAACCGTGCGGCACCCTACCGCATGGAGATAAGCATGGCCACGCAGTCCAGAGAAATCGGCA
TTCAAGCCAAGAACAAGCCCGGTCACTGGGTGCAAACGGAACGCAAAGCGCATGAGGCGTGGGCCGGGCT
TATTGCGAGGAAACCCACGGCGGCAATGCTGCTGCATCACCTCGTGGCGCAGATGGGCCACCAGAACGCC
GTGGTGGTCAGCCAGAAGACACTTTCCAAGCTCATCGGACGTTCTTTGCGGACGGTCCAATACGCAGTCA
AGGACTTGGTGGCCGAGCGCTGGATCTCCGTCGTGAAGCTCAACGGCCCCGGCACCGTGTCGGCCTACGT
GGTCAATGACCGCGTGGCGTGGGGCCAGCCCCGCGACCAGTTGCGCCTGTCGGTGTTCAGTGCCGCCGTG
GTGGTTGATCACGACGACCAGGACGAATCGCTGTTGGGGCATGGCGACCTGCGCCGCATCCCGACCCTGT
ATCCGGGCGAGCAGCAACTACCGACCGGCCCCGGCGAGGAGCCGCCCAGCCAGCCCGGCATTCCGGGCAT
GGAACCAGACCTGCCAGCCTTGACCGAAACGGAGGAATGGGAACGGCGCGGGCAGCAGCGCCTGCCGATG
CCCGATGAGCCGTGTTTTCTGGACGATGGCGAGCCGTTGGAGCCGCCGACACGGGTCACGCTGCCGCGCC
GGTAGCACTTGGGTTGCGCAGCAACCCGTAAGTGCGCTGTTCCAGACTATCGGCTGTAGCCGCCTCGCCG
CCCTATACCTTGTCTGCCTCCCCGCGTTGCGTCGCGGTGCATGGAGCCGGGCCACCTCGACCTGAATGGA
AGCCGGCGGCACCTCGCTAACGGATTCACCGTTTTTATCAGGCTCTGGGAGGCAGAATAAATGATCATAT
CGTCAATTATTACCTCCACGGGGAGAGCCTGAGCAAACTGGCCTCAGGCATTTGAGAAGCACACGGTCAC
ACTGCTTCCGGTAGTCAATAAACCGGTAAACCAGCAATAGACATAAGCGGCTATTTAACGACCCTGCCCT
GAACCGACGACCGGGTCGAATTTGCTTTCGAATTTCTGCCATTCATCCGCTTATTATCACTTATTCAGGC
GTAGCACCAGGCGTTTAAGGGCACCAATAACTGCCTTAAAAAAATTACGCCCCGCCCTGCCACTCATCGC
AGTCGGCCTATTGGTTAAAAAATGAGCTGATTTAACAAAAATTTAACGCGAATTTTAACAAAATATTAAC
GCTTACAATTTCCATTCGCCATTCAGGCTGCGCAACTGTTGGGAAGGGCGATCGGTGCGGGCCTCTTCGC
TATTACGCCAGCTGGCGAAAGGGGGATGTGCTGCAAGGCGATTAAGTTGGGTAACGCCAGGGTTTTCCCA
GTCACGACGTTGTAAAACGACGGCCAGTGAGCGCGCGTAATACGACTCACTATAGGGCGAATTGGAGCTG
GGGCCGCAATTCCCAATTCCCCAGGCATCAAATAAAACGAAAGGCTCAGTCGAAAGACTGGGCCTTTCGT
TTTATCTGTTGTTTGTCGGTGAACGCTCTCCTGAGTAGGACAAATCCGCCGGGAGCGGATTTGAACGTTG
CGAAGCAACGGCCCGGAGGGTGGCGGGCAGGACGCCCGCCATAAACTGCCAGGAATTAATTCCCCAGGCA
TCAAATAAAACGAAAGGCTCAGTCGAAAGACTGGGCCTTTCGTTTTATCTGTTGTTTGTCGGTGAACGCT
CTCCTGAGTAGGACAAATCCGCCGGGAGCGGATTTGAACGTTGCGAAGCAACGGCCCGGAGGGTGGCGGG
CAGGACGCCCGCCATAAACTGCCAGGAATTAATTCCCCAGGCATCAAATAAAACGAAAGGCTCAGTCGAA
AGACTGGGCCTTTCGTTTTATCTGTTGTTTGTCGGTGAACGCTCTCCTGAGTAGGACAAATCCGCCGGGA
GCGGATTTGAACGTTGCGAAGCAACGGCCCGGAGGGTGGCGGGCAGGACGCCCGCCATAAACTGCCAGGA
ATTAATTCCAGGCATCAAATAAAACGAAAGGCTCAGTCGAAAGACTGGGCCTTTCGTTTTATCTGTTGTT
TGTCGGTGAACGCTCTCCTGAGTAGGACAAATCCGCCGGGAGCGGATTTGAACGTTGCGAAGCAACGGCC
CGGAGGGTGGCGGGCAGGACGCCCGCCATAAACTGCCAGGAATTGGGGATCGGATTCGAGCTCTCAGCGA
TCGGCTCGTTGCCCTGCGCCGCTCCAAAGCCCGCGACGCAGCGCCGGCAGGCAGAGCAAGTAGAGGGCAG
CGCCTGCAATCCATGCCCACCCGTTCCACGTTGTTATAGAAGCCGCATAGATCGCCGTGAAGAGGAGGGG
TCCGACGATCGAGGTCAGGCTGGTGAGCGCCGCCAGTGAGCCTTGCAGCTGCCCCTGACGTTCCTCATCC
ACCTGCCTGGACAACATTGCTTGCAGCGCCGGCATTCCGATGCCACCCGAAGCAAGCAGGACCATGATCG
GGAACGCCATCCATCCCCGTGTCGCGAAGGCAAGCAGGATGTAGCCTGTGCCGTCGGCAATCATTCCGAG
CATGAGTGCCCGCCTTTCGCCGAGCCGGGCGGCTACAGGGCCGGTGATCATTGCCTGGGCGAGTGAATGC
AGAATGCCAAATGCGGCAAGCGAAATGCCGATCGTGGTCGCGTCCCAGTGAAAGCGATCCTCGCCGAAAA
TGACCCAAAGCGCGGCCGGCACCTGTCCGACAAGTTGCATGATGAAGAAGACCGCCATCAGGGCGGCGAC
GACGGTCATGCCCCGGGCCCACCGGAACGAAGCGAGCGGGTTGAGAGCCTCCCGGCGTAACGGCCGGCGT
TCGCCTTTGTGCGACTCCGGCAAAAGGAAACAGCCCGTCAGGAAATTGAGGCCGTTCAAGGCTGCCGCGG
CGAAGAACGGAGCGTGGGGGGAGAAACCGCCCATCAGCCCACCGAGCACAGGTCCCGCGACCATCCCGAA
CCCGAAACAGGCGCTCATGAAGCCGAAGTGCCGCGCGCGCTCATCGCCATCAGTGATATCGGCAATATAA
GCGCCGGCTACCGCCCCAGTCGCCCCGGTGATGCCGGCCACGATCCGCCCGATATAGAGAACCCAAAGGA
AAGGCGCTGTCGCCATGATGGCGTAGTCGACAGTGGCGCCGGCCAGCGAGACGAGCAAGATTGGCCGCCG
CCCGAAACGATCCGACAGCGCGCCCAGCACAGGTGCGCAGGCAAATTGCACCAACGCATACAGCGCCAGC
AGAATGCCATAGTGGGCGGTGACGTCGTTCGAGTGAACCAGATCGCGCAGGAGGCCCGGCAGCACCGGCA
TAATCAGGCCGATGCCGACAGCGTCGAGCGCGACAGTGCTCAGAATTACGATCAGGGGTATGTTGGGTTT
CACGTCTGGCCTCCGGACCAGCCTCCGCTGGTCCGATTGAACGCGCGGATTCTTTATCACTGATAAGTTG
GTGGACATATTATGTTTATCAGTGATAAAGTGTCAATCATGACAAAGTTGCAGCCGAATACAGTGATCCG
TGCCGCCCTGGACCTGTTGAACGAGGTCGGCGTAGACGGTCTGACGACACGCAAACTGGCGGAACGGTTG
GGGGTTCAGCAGCCGGCGCTTTACTGGCACTTCAGGAACAAGCGGGCGCTGCTCGACGCACTGGCCGAAG
CCATGCTGGCGGAGAATCATACGCATTCGGTGCCGAGAGCCGACGACGACTGGCGCTCATTTCTGATCGG
GAATGCCCGCAGCTTCAGGCAGGCGCTGCTCGCCTACCGCGATGGCGCGCGCATCCATGCCGGCACGCGA
CCGGGCGCACCGCAGATGGAAACGGCCGACGCGCAGCTTCGCTTCCTCTGCGAGGCGGGTTTTTCGGCCG
GGGACGCCGTCAATGCGCTGATGACAATCAGCTACTTCACTGTTGGGGCCGTGCTTGAGGAGCAGGCCGG
CGACAGCGATGCCGGCGAGCGCGGCGGCACCGTTGAACAGGCTCCGCTCTCGCCGCTGTTGCGGGCCGCG
ATAGACGCCTTCGACGAAGCCGGTCCGGACGCAGCGTTCGAGCAGGGACTCGCGGTGATTGTCGATGGAT
TGGCGAAAAGGAGGCTCGTTGTCAGGAACGTTGAAGGACCGAGAAAGGGTGCTAAGAAACCATTATTATC
ATGAAGCTCGCACGCTGCCGCAAGCACTCAGGGCGCAAGGGCTGCTAAAGGAAGCGGAACACGTAGAAAG
CCAGTCCGCAGAAACGGTGCTGACCCCGGATGAATGTCAGCTACTGGGCTATCTGGACAAGGGAAAACGC
AAGCGCAAAGAGAAAGCAGGTAGCTTGCAGTGGGCTTACATGGCGATAGCTAGACTGGGCGGTTTTATGG
ACAGCAAGCGAACCGGAATTGCCAGCTGGGGCGCCCTCTGGTAAGGTTGGGAAGCCCTGCAAAGTAAACT
GGATGGCTTTCTTGCCGCCAAGGATCTGATGGCGCAGGGGATCAAGATCTGATCAAGAGACAGGATACTA
GTGGAGGAAGAAAAA
[685 nt withheld, positions 6316-7000]
TAATTAGCTGAGCTTGGACTCCTGTTGATAGATCCAGTAATGACCTCAGAACTCCATCTGGATTTGTTCA
GAACGCTCGGTTGCCGCCGGGCGTTTTTTATTGGTGAGAATCCAAGCTAGCTTGGCGAGATTTTCAGGAG
CTAAGGAAGCTAAAATGGAGAAAAAAATCACTGGATATACCACCGTTGATATATCCCAATGGCATCGTAA
AGAACATTTTGAGGCATTTCAGTCAGTTGCTCAATGTACCTATAACCAGACCGTTCAGCTGGATATTACG
GCCTTTTTAAAGACCGTAAAGAAAAATAAGCACAAGTTTTATCCGGCCTTTATTCACATTCTTGCCCGCC
TGATGAATGCTCATCCGGAATTTCGTATGGCAATGAAAGACGGTGAGCTGGTGATATGGGATAGTGTTCA
CCCTTGTTACACCGTTTTCCATGAGCAAACTGAAACGTTTTCATCGCTCTGGAGTGAATACCACGACGAT
TTCCGGCAGTTTCTACACATATATTCGCAAGATGTGGCGTGTTACGGTGAAAACCTGGCCTATTTCCCTA
AAGGGTTTATTGAGAATATGTTTTTCGTCTCAGCCAATCCCTGGGTGAGTTTCACCAGTTTTGATTTAAA
CGTGGCCAATATGGACAACTTCTTCGCCCCCGTTTTCACCATGGGCAAATATTATACGCAAGGCGACAAG
GTGCTGATGCCGCTGGCGATTCAGGTTCATCATGCCGTCTGTGATGGCTTCCATGTCGGCAGAATGCTTA
ATGAATTACAACAGTACTGCGATGAGTGGCAGGGCGGGGCGTAATTTTTTTAAGGCAGTTATTGGTGCCC
TTAAACGCCTGGGGTAATGACTCTCTAGCTTGAGGCATCAAATAAAACGAAAGGCTCAGTCGAAAGACTG
GGCCTTTCGTTTTATCTGTTGTTTGTCGGTGAACGCTCTCCTGAGTAGGACAAATCCGCCGCTAGGAGCT
TGCGGCCGCCAGTGTGATGGATATCTGCATAAAAACTGTTGTAATTCATTAAGCATTCTGCCGACATGGA
AGCCATCACAAACGGCATGATGAACCTGAATCGCCAGCGGCATCAGCACCTTGTCGCCTTGCGTATAATA
TTTGCCCATGGGGGTGGGCGAAGAACTCCAGCATGAGATCCCCGCGCTGGAGGATCATCCAGCCGGCGTC
CCGGAAAACGATTCCGAAGCCCAACCTTTCATAGAAGGCGGCGGTGGAATCGAAATCTCGTGATGGCAGG
TTGGGCGTCGCTTGGTCGGTCATTTCGAACCCCAGAGTCCCGCTCAGAAGAACTCGTCAAGAAGGCGATA
GAAGGCGATGCGCTGCGAATCGGGAGCGGCGATACCGTAAAGCACGAGGAAGCGGTCAGCCCATTCGCCG
CCAAGCTCTTCAGCAATATCACGGGTAGCCAACGCTATGTCCTGATAGCGGTCCGCCACACCCAGCCGGC
CACAGTCGATGAATCCAGAAAAGCGGCCATTTTCCACCATGATATTCGGCAAGCAGGCATCGCCATGGGT
CACGACGAGATCCTCGCCGTCGGGCATGCGCGCCTTGAGCCTGGCGAACAGTTCGGCTGGCGCGAGCCCC
TGATGCTCTTCGTCCAGATCATCCTGATCGACAAGACCGGCTTCCATCCGAGTACGTGCTCGCTCGATGC
GATGTTTCGCTTGGTGGTCGAATGGGCAGGTAGCCGGATCAAGCGTATGCAGCCGCCGCATTGCATCAGC
CATGATGGATACTTTCTCGGCAGGAGCAAGGTGAGATGACAGGAGATCCTGCCCCGGCACTTCGCCCAAT
AGCAGCCAGTCCCTTCCCGCTTCAGTGACAACGTCGAGCACAGCTGCGCAAGGAACGCCCGTCGTGGCCA
GCCACGATAGCCGCGCTGCCTCGTCCTGCAGTTCATTCAGGGCACCGGACAGGTCGGTCTTGACAAAAAG
AACCGGGCGCCCCTGCGCTGACAGCCGGAACACGGCGGCATCAGAGCAGCCGATTGTCTGTTGTGCCCAG
TCATAGCCGAATAGCCTCTCCACCCAAGCGGCCGGAGAACCTGCGTGCAATCCATCTTGTTCAATCATGC
GAAACGATCCTCATCCTGTCTCTTGATCAGATCTTGATCCCCTGCGCCATCAGATCCTTGGCGGCAAGAA
AGCCATCCAGTTTACTTTGCAGGGCTTCCCAACCTTACCAGAGGGCGCCCCAGCTGGCAATTCCGGTTCG
CTTGCTGTCCATAAAACCGCCCAGTCTAGCTATCGCCATGTAAGCCCACTGCAAGCTACCTGCTTTCTCT
TTGCGCTTGCGTTTTCCCTTGTCCAGATAGCCCAGTAGCTGACATTCATCCCAGGTGGCACTTTTCGGGG
AAATGTGCGCGCCCGCGTTCCTGCTGGCGCTGGGCCTGTTTCTGGCGCTGGACTTCCCGCTGTTCCGTCA
GCAGCTTTTCGCCCACGGCCTTGATGATCGCGGCGGCCTTGGCCTGCATATCCCGATTCAACGGCCCCAG
GGCGTCCAGAACGGGCTTCAGGCGCTCCCGAAGGT
