Features (pLannotate 1.2.2; 23 found; start..end, strand, type, name):
      1..735     +  CDS            mCardinal (sequence partly withheld): far-red fluorescent protein derived from mNeptune, with further red-shifted spectra
    752..846     +  terminator     lambda t0 terminator: transcription terminator from phage lambda
    861..889     +  promoter       cat promoter (fragment): promoter of the E. coli cat gene encoding chloramphenicol acetyltransferase
    890..1546    +  CDS            cat: CAT_ECOLX - Experimental evidence at protein level: Swiss-Prot protein existence level 1. This enzyme is an effector of chloramphenicol resistance in bacteria. From Escherichia coli. This protein is used as a marker in many commonly used cloning vectors, such as pACYC184.
   1614..1700    +  terminator     rrnB T1 terminator: Escherichia coli rrnB; transcription terminator T1 from the E. coli rrnB gene
   1750..1866    -  CDS            CmR (fragment): chloramphenicol acetyltransferase; cat; confers resistance to chloramphenicol
   1866..2018    -  CDS            ble (fragment): BLE_KLEPN - Experimental evidence at protein level: Swiss-Prot protein existence level 1. Binding protein with a strong affinity to the bleomycin family of antibiotics. Binds to CL990; an antimitotic-antibiotic compound. From Klebsiella pneumoniae.
   2042..2833    -  CDS            neo: KKA2_KLEPN - Also known as kan, nptII. Experimental evidence at protein level: Swiss-Prot protein existence level 1. Resistance to kanamycin, neomycin, paromomycin, ribostamycin, butirosin and gentamicin B. From Klebsiella pneumoniae.
   2865..3149    -  CDS            tnpA (fragment): TN5P_ECOLX - Also known as tnp. Experimental evidence at protein level: Swiss-Prot protein existence level 1. Mediates transposition of transposon Tn5 by a 'cut and paste' mechanism. First, the monomeric transposase binds the 19 bp inverted DNA repeats flanking the transposon. Then, dimerization of the DNA- bound transposase creates a synaptic DNA complex. After nicking of the first DNA strand, excision of the transposon proceeds through a series of intermediates. The transposase then mediates the insertion of the transposon at a new site by strand transfer. The activity of the wild- type tran
   4313..5084    +  rep_origin     pBBR1 oriV: replication origin of the broad-host-range plasmid pBBR1 from Bordetella bronchiseptica; requires the pBBR1 Rep protein for replication
   5085..5747    +  CDS            pBBR1 Rep: replication protein for the broad-host-range plasmid pBBR1 from Bordetella bronchiseptica
   5808..5877    +  CDS            TcR (fragment): tetracycline efflux protein; tet; confers resistance to tetracycline
   6207..6238    -  CDS            CmR (fragment): chloramphenicol acetyltransferase confers resistance to chloramphenicol
   6238..6315    +  rep_origin     M13 ori (fragment): M13 bacteriophage origin of replication; arrow indicates direction of (+) strand synthesis
   6319..6474    -  CDS            lacZα (fragment): LacZα fragment of β-galactosidase; lacZ fragment
   6482..6500    +  promoter       T7 promoter: promoter for bacteriophage T7 RNA polymerase
   6543..6629    +  terminator     rrnB T1 terminator: Escherichia coli rrnB; transcription terminator T1 from the E. coli rrnB gene
   6726..6812    +  terminator     rrnB T1 terminator: Escherichia coli rrnB; transcription terminator T1 from the E. coli rrnB gene
   6909..6995    +  terminator     rrnB T1 terminator: Escherichia coli rrnB; transcription terminator T1 from the E. coli rrnB gene
   7092..7178    +  terminator     rrnB T1 terminator: Escherichia coli rrnB; transcription terminator T1 from the E. coli rrnB gene
   7280..8479    -  CDS            TcR: tetracycline efflux protein; tetA; confers resistance to tetracycline
   8585..9227    +  CDS            TetR (fragment): tetracycline resistance regulatory protein; tetR
   9249..9575    +  CDS            tnpA (fragment): TN5P_ECOLX - Also known as tnp. Experimental evidence at protein level: Swiss-Prot protein existence level 1. Mediates transposition of transposon Tn5 by a 'cut and paste' mechanism. First, the monomeric transposase binds the 19 bp inverted DNA repeats flanking the transposon. Then, dimerization of the DNA- bound transposase creates a synaptic DNA complex. After nicking of the first DNA strand, excision of the transposon proceeds through a series of intermediates. The transposase then mediates the insertion of the transposon at a new site by strand transfer. The activity of the wild- type tran
>Addgene plasmid #118514 | pMRE166 | addgene full sequence | sequence record 226763 | Addgene NGS Result
[732 nt withheld, positions 1-732]
TAATAATTAGCTGAGCTTGGACTCCTGTTGATAGATCCAGTAATGACCTCAGAACTCCATCTGGATTTGT
TCAGAACGCTCGGTTGCCGCCGGGCGTTTTTTATTGGTGAGAATCCAAGCTAGCTTGGCGAGATTTTCAG
GAGCTAAGGAAGCTAAAATGGAGAAAAAAATCACTGGATATACCACCGTTGATATATCCCAATGGCATCG
TAAAGAACATTTTGAGGCATTTCAGTCAGTTGCTCAATGTACCTATAACCAGACCGTTCAGCTGGATATT
ACGGCCTTTTTAAAGACCGTAAAGAAAAATAAGCACAAGTTTTATCCGGCCTTTATTCACATTCTTGCCC
GCCTGATGAATGCTCATCCGGAATTTCGTATGGCAATGAAAGACGGTGAGCTGGTGATATGGGATAGTGT
TCACCCTTGTTACACCGTTTTCCATGAGCAAACTGAAACGTTTTCATCGCTCTGGAGTGAATACCACGAC
GATTTCCGGCAGTTTCTACACATATATTCGCAAGATGTGGCGTGTTACGGTGAAAACCTGGCCTATTTCC
CTAAAGGGTTTATTGAGAATATGTTTTTCGTCTCAGCCAATCCCTGGGTGAGTTTCACCAGTTTTGATTT
AAACGTGGCCAATATGGACAACTTCTTCGCCCCCGTTTTCACCATGGGCAAATATTATACGCAAGGCGAC
AAGGTGCTGATGCCGCTGGCGATTCAGGTTCATCATGCCGTTTGTGATGGCTTCCATGTCGGCAGAATGC
TTAATGAATTACAACAGTACTGCGATGAGTGGCAGGGCGGGGCGTAATTTTTTTAAGGCAGTTATTGGTG
CCCTTAAACGCCTGGGGTAATGACTCTCTAGCTTGAGGCATCAAATAAAACGAAAGGCTCAGTCGAAAGA
CTGGGCCTTTCGTTTTATCTGTTGTTTGTCGGTGAACGCTCTCCTGAGTAGGACAAATCCGCCGCTAGGA
GCTTGCGGCCGCCAGTGTGATGGATATCTGCATAAAAACTGTTGTAATTCATTAAGCATTCTGCCGACAT
GGAAGCCATCACAAACGGCATGATGAACCTGAATCGCCAGCGGCATCAGCACCTTGTCGCCTTGCGTATA
ATATTTGCCCATGGGGGTGGGCGAAGAACTCCAGCATGAGATCCCCGCGCTGGAGGATCATCCAGCCGGC
GTCCCGGAAAACGATTCCGAAGCCCAACCTTTCATAGAAGGCGGCGGTGGAATCGAAATCTCGTGATGGC
AGGTTGGGCGTCGCTTGGTCGGTCATTTCGAACCCCAGAGTCCCGCTCAGAAGAACTCGTCAAGAAGGCG
ATAGAAGGCGATGCGCTGCGAATCGGGAGCGGCGATACCGTAAAGCACGAGGAAGCGGTCAGCCCATTCG
CCGCCAAGCTCTTCAGCAATATCACGGGTAGCCAACGCTATGTCCTGATAGCGGTCCGCCACACCCAGCC
GGCCACAGTCGATGAATCCAGAAAAGCGGCCATTTTCCACCATGATATTCGGCAAGCAGGCATCGCCATG
GGTCACGACGAGATCCTCGCCGTCGGGCATGCGCGCCTTGAGCCTGGCGAACAGTTCGGCTGGCGCGAGC
CCCTGATGCTCTTCGTCCAGATCATCCTGATCGACAAGACCGGCTTCCATCCGAGTACGTGCTCGCTCGA
TGCGATGTTTCGCTTGGTGGTCGAATGGGCAGGTAGCCGGATCAAGCGTATGCAGCCGCCGCATTGCATC
AGCCATGATGGATACTTTCTCGGCAGGAGCAAGGTGAGATGACAGGAGATCCTGCCCCGGCACTTCGCCC
AATAGCAGCCAGTCCCTTCCCGCTTCAGTGACAACGTCGAGCACAGCTGCGCAAGGAACGCCCGTCGTGG
CCAGCCACGATAGCCGCGCTGCCTCGTCCTGCAGTTCATTCAGGGCACCGGACAGGTCGGTCTTGACAAA
AAGAACCGGGCGCCCCTGCGCTGACAGCCGGAACACGGCGGCATCAGAGCAGCCGATTGTCTGTTGTGCC
CAGTCATAGCCGAATAGCCTCTCCACCCAAGCGGCCGGAGAACCTGCGTGCAATCCATCTTGTTCAATCA
TGCGAAACGATCCTCATCCTGTCTCTTGATCAGATCTTGATCCCCTGCGCCATCAGATCCTTGGCGGCAA
GAAAGCCATCCAGTTTACTTTGCAGGGCTTCCCAACCTTACCAGAGGGCGCCCCAGCTGGCAATTCCGGT
TCGCTTGCTGTCCATAAAACCGCCCAGTCTAGCTATCGCCATGTAAGCCCACTGCAAGCTACCTGCTTTC
TCTTTGCGCTTGCGTTTTCCCTTGTCCAGATAGCCCAGTAGCTGACATTCATCCCAGGTGGCACTTTTCG
GGGAAATGTGCGCGCCCGCGTTCCTGCTGGCGCTGGGCCTGTTTCTGGCGCTGGACTTCCCGCTGTTCCG
TCAGCAGCTTTTCGCCCACGGCCTTGATGATCGCGGCGGCCTTGGCCTGCATATCCCGATTCAACGGCCC
CAGGGCGTCCAGAACGGGCTTCAGGCGCTCCCGAAGGTCTCGGGCCGTCTCTTGGGCTTGATCGGCCTTC
TTGCGCATCTCACGCGCTCCTGCGGCGGCCTGTAGGGCAGGCTCATACCCCTGCCGAACCGCTTTTGTCA
GCCGGTCGGCCACGGCTTCCGGCGTCTCAACGCGCTTTGAGATTCCCAGCTTTTCGGCCAATCCCTGCGG
TGCATAGGCGCGTGGCTCGACCGCTTGCGGGCTGATGGTGACGTGGCCCACTGGTGGCCGCTCCAGGGCC
TCGTAGAACGCCTGAATGCGCGTGTGACGTGCCTTGCTGCCCTCGATGCCCCGTTGCAGCCCTAGATCGG
CCACAGCGGCCGCAAACGTGGTCTGGTCGCGGGTCATCTGCGCTTTGTTGCCGATGAACTCCTTGGCCGA
CAGCCTGCCGTCCTGCGTCAGCGGCACCACGAACGCGGTCATGTGCGGGCTGGTTTCGTCACGGTGGATG
CTGGCCGTCACGATGCGATCCGCCCCGTACTTGTCCGCCAGCCACTTGTGCGCCTTCTCGAAGAACGCCG
CCTGCTGTTCTTGGCTGGCCGACTTCCACCATTCCGGGCTGGCCGTCATGACGTACTCGACCGCCAACAC
AGCGTCCTTGCGCCGCTTCTCTGGCAGCAACTCGCGCAGTCGGCCCATCGCTTCATCGGTGCTGCTGGCC
GCCCAGTGCTCGTTCTCTGGCGTCCTGCTGGCGTCAGCGTTGGGCGTCTCGCGCTCGCGGTAGGCGTGCT
TGAGACTGGCCGCCACGTTGCCCATTTTCGCCAGCTTCTTGCATCGCATGATCGCGTATGCCGCCATGCC
TGCCCCTCCCTTTTGGTGTCCAACCGGCTCGACGGGGGCAGCGCAAGGCGGTGCCTCCGGCGGGCCACTC
AATGCTTGAGTATACTCACTAGACTTTGCTTCGCAAAGTCGTGACCGCCTACGGCGGCTGCGGCGCCCTA
CGGGCTTGCTCTCCGGGCTTCGCCCTGCGCGGTCGCTGCGCTCCCTTGCCAGCCCGTGGATATGTGGACG
ATGGCCGCGAGCGGCCACCGGCTGGCTCGCTTCGCTCGGCCCGTGGACAACCCTGCTGGACAAGCTGATG
GACAGGCTGCGCCTGCCCACGAGCTTGACCACAGGGATTGCCCACCGGCTACCCAGCCTTCGACCACATA
CCCACCGGCTCCAACTGCGCGGCCTGCGGCCTTGCCCCATCAATTTTTTTAATTTTCTCTGGGGAAAAGC
CTCCGGCCTGCGGCCTGCGCGCTTCGCTTGCCGGTTGGACACCAAGTGGAAGGCGGGTCAAGGCTCGCGC
AGCGACCGCGCAGCGGCTTGGCCTTGACGCGCCTGGAACGACCCAAGCCTATGCGAGTGGGGGCAGTCGA
AGGGCGAAGCCCGCCCGCCTGCCCCCCGAGCCTCACGGCGGCGAGTGCGGGGGTTCCAAGGGGGCAGCGC
CACCTTGGGCAAGGCCGAAGGCCGCGCAGTCGATCAACAAGCCCCGGAGGGGCCACTTTTTGCCGGAGGG
GGAGCCGCGCCGAAGGCGTGGGGGAACCCCGCAGGGGTGCCCTTCTTTGGGCACCAAAGAACTAGATATA
GGGCGAAATGCGAAAGACTTAAAAATCAACAACTTAAAAAAGGGGGGTACGCAACAGCTCATTGCGGCAC
CCCCCGCAATAGCTCATTGCGTAGGTTAAAGAAAATCTGTAATTGACTGCCACTTTTACGCAACGCATAA
TTGTTGTCGCGCTGCCGAAAAGTTGCAGCTGATTGCGCATGGTGCCGCAACCGTGCGGCACCCCTACCGC
ATGGAGATAAGCATGGCCACGCAGTCCAGAGAAATCGGCATTCAAGCCAAGAACAAGCCCGGTCACTGGG
TGCAAACGGAACGCAAAGCGCATGAGGCGTGGGCCGGGCTTATTGCGAGGAAACCCACGGCGGCAATGCT
GCTGCATCACCTCGTGGCGCAGATGGGCCACCAGAACGCCGTGGTGGTCAGCCAGAAGACACTTTCCAAG
CTCATCGGACGTTCTTTGCGGACGGTCCAATACGCAGTCAAGGACTTGGTGGCCGAGCGCTGGATCTCCG
TCGTGAAGCTCAACGGCCCCGGCACCGTGTCGGCCTACGTGGTCAATGACCGCGTGGCGTGGGGCCAGCC
CCGCGACCAGTTGCGCCTGTCGGTGTTCAGTGCCGCCGTGGTGGTTGATCACGACGACCAGGACGAATCG
CTGTTGGGGCATGGCGACCTGCGCCGCATCCCGACCCTGTATCCGGGCGAGCAGCAACTACCGACCGGCC
CCGGCGAGGAGCCGCCCAGCCAGCCCGGCATTCCGGGCATGGAACCAGACCTGCCAGCCTTGACCGAAAC
GGAGGAATGGGAACGGCGCGGGCAGCAGCGCCTGCCGATGCCCGATGAGCCGTGTTTTCTGGACGATGGC
GAGCCGTTGGAGCCGCCGACACGGGTCACGCTGCCGCGCCGGTAGCACTTGGGTTGCGCAGCAACCCGTA
AGTGCGCTGTTCCAGACTATCGGCTGTAGCCGCCTCGCCGCCCTATACCTTGTCTGCCTCCCCGCGTTGC
GTCGCGGTGCATGGAGCCGGGCCACCTCGACCTGAATGGAAGCCGGCGGCACCTCGCTAACGGATTCACC
GTTTTTATCAGGCTCTGGGAGGCAGAATAAATGATCATATCGTCAATTATTACCTCCACGGGGAGAGCCT
GAGCAAACTGGCCTCAGGCATTTGAGAAGCACACGGTCACACTGCTTCCGGTAGTCAATAAACCGGTAAA
CCAGCAATAGACATAAGCGGCTATTTAACGACCCTGCCCTGAACCGACGACCGGGTCGAATTTGCTTTCG
AATTTCTGCCATTCATCCGCTTATTATCACTTATTCAGGCGTAGCAACCAGGCGTTTAAGGGCACCAATA
ACTGCCTTAAAAAAATTACGCCCCGCCCTGCCACTCATCGCAGTACGGCCTATTGGTTAAAAAATGAGCT
GATTTAACAAAAATTTAACGCGAATTTTAACAAAATATTAACGCTTACAATTTCCATTCGCCATTCAGGC
TGCGCAACTGTTGGGAAGGGCGATCGGTGCGGGCCTCTTCGCTATTACGCCAGCTGGCGAAAGGGGGATG
TGCTGCAAGGCGATTAAGTTGGGTAACGCCAGGGTTTTCCCAGTCACGACGTTGTAAAACGACGGCCAGT
GAGCGCGCGTAATACGACTCACTATAGGGCGAATTGGAGCTGGGGCCGCAATTCCCAATTCCCCAGGCAT
CAAATAAAACGAAAGGCTCAGTCGAAAGACTGGGCCTTTCGTTTTATCTGTTGTTTGTCGGTGAACGCTC
TCCTGAGTAGGACAAATCCGCCGGGAGCGGATTTGAACGTTGCGAAGCAACGGCCCGGAGGGTGGCGGGC
AGGACGCCCGCCATAAACTGCCAGGAATTAATTCCCCAGGCATCAAATAAAACGAAAGGCTCAGTCGAAA
GACTGGGCCTTTCGTTTTATCTGTTGTTTGTCGGTGAACGCTCTCCTGAGTAGGACAAATCCGCCGGGAG
CGGATTTGAACGTTGCGAAGCAACGGCCCGGAGGGTGGCGGGCAGGACGCCCGCCATAAACTGCCAGGAA
TTAATTCCCCAGGCATCAAATAAAACGAAAGGCTCAGTCGAAAGACTGGGCCTTTCGTTTTATCTGTTGT
TTGTCGGTGAACGCTCTCCTGAGTAGGACAAATCCGCCGGGAGCGGATTTGAACGTTGCGAAGCAACGGC
CCGGAGGGTGGCGGGCAGGACGCCCGCCATAAACTGCCAGGAATTAATTCCCCAGGCATCAAATAAAACG
AAAGGCTCAGTCGAAAGACTGGGCCTTTCGTTTTATCTGTTGTTTGTCGGTGAACGCTCTCCTGAGTAGG
ACAAATCCGCCGGGAGCGGATTTGAACGTTGCGAAGCAACGGCCCGGAGGGTGGCGGGCAGGACGCCCGC
CATAAACTGCCAGGAATTGGGGATCGGATTCGAGCTCTCAGCGATCGGCTCGTTGCCCTGCGCCGCTCCA
AAGCCCGCGACGCAGCGCCGGCAGGCAGAGCAAGTAGAGGGCAGCGCCTGCAATCCATGCCCACCCGTTC
CACGTTGTTATAGAAGCCGCATAGATCGCCGTGAAGAGGAGGGGTCCGACGATCGAGGTCAGGCTGGTGA
GCGCCGCCAGTGAGCCTTGCAGCTGCCCCTGACGTTCCTCATCCACCTGCCTGGACAACATTGCTTGCAG
CGCCGGCATTCCGATGCCACCCGAAGCAAGCAGGACCATGATCGGGAACGCCATCCATCCCCGTGTCGCG
AAGGCAAGCAGGATGTAGCCTGTGCCGTCGGCAATCATTCCGAGCATGAGTGCCCGCCTTTCGCCGAGCC
GGGCGGCTACAGGGCCGGTGATCATTGCCTGGGCGAGTGAATGCAGAATGCCAAATGCGGCAAGCGAAAT
GCCGATCGTGGTCGCGTCCCAGTGAAAGCGATCCTCGCCGAAAATGACCCAAAGCGCGGCCGGCACCTGT
CCGACAAGTTGCATGATGAAGAAGACCGCCATCAGGGCGGCGACGACGGTCATGCCCCGGGCCCACCGGA
ACGAAGCGAGCGGGTTGAGAGCCTCCCGGCGTAACGGCCGGCGTTCGCCTTTGTGCGACTCCGGCAAAAG
GAAACAGCCCGTCAGGAAATTGAGGCCGTTCAAGGCTGCCGCGGCGAAGAACGGAGCGTGGGGGGAGAAA
CCGCCCATCAGCCCACCGAGCACAGGTCCCGCGACCATCCCGAACCCGAAACAGGCGCTCATGAAGCCGA
AGTGCCGCGCGCGCTCATCGCCATCAGTGATATCGGCAATATAAGCGCCGGCTACCGCCCCAGTCGCCCC
GGTGATGCCGGCCACGATCCGCCCGATATAGAGAACCCAAAGGAAAGGCGCTGTCGCCATGATGGCGTAG
TCGACAGTGGCGCCGGCCAGCGAGACGAGCAAGATTGGCCGCCGCCCGAAACGATCCGACAGCGCGCCCA
GCACAGGTGCGCAGGCAAATTGCACCAACGCATACAGCGCCAGCAGAATGCCATAGTGGGCGGTGACGTC
GTTCGAGTGAACCAGATCGCGCAGGAGGCCCGGCAGCACCGGCATAATCAGGCCGATGCCGACAGCGTCG
AGCGCGACAGTGCTCAGAATTACGATCAGGGGTATGTTGGGTTTCACGTCTGGCCTCCGGACCAGCCTCC
GCTGGTCCGATTGAACGCGCGGATTCTTTATCACTGATAAGTTGGTGGACATATTATGTTTATCAGTGAT
AAAGTGTCAAGCATGACAAAGTTGCAGCCGAATACAGTGATCCGTGCCGCCCTGGACCTGTTGAACGAGG
TCGGCGTAGACGGTCTGACGACACGCAAACTGGCGGAACGGTTGGGGGTTCAGCAGCCGGCGCTTTACTG
GCACTTCAGGAACAAGCGGGCGCTGCTCGACGCACTGGCCGAAGCCATGCTGGCGGAGAATCATACGCAT
TCGGTGCCGAGAGCCGACGACGACTGGCGCTCATTTCTGATCGGGAATGCCCGCAGCTTCAGGCAGGCGC
TGCTCGCCTACCGCGATGGCGCGCGCATCCATGCCGGCACGCGACCGGGCGCACCGCAGATGGAAACGGC
CGACGCGCAGCTTCGCTTCCTCTGCGAGGCGGGTTTTTCGGCCGGGGACGCCGTCAATGCGCTGATGACA
ATCAGCTACTTCACTGTTGGGGCCGTGCTTGAGGAGCAGGCCGGCGACAGCGATGCCGGCGAGCGCGGCG
GCACCGTTGAACAGGCTCCGCTCTCGCCGCTGTTGCGGGCCGCGATAGACGCCTTCGACGAAGCCGGTCC
GGACGCAGCGTTCGAGCAGGGACTCGCGGTGATTGTCGATGGATTGGCGAAAAGGAGGCTCGTTGTCAGG
AACGTTGAAGGACCGAGAAAGGGTGCTAAGAAACCATTATTATCATGAAGCTCGCACGCTGCCGCAAGCA
CTCAGGGCGCAAGGGCTGCTAAAGGAAGCGGAACACGTAGAAAGCCAGTCCGCAGAAACGGTGCTGACCC
CGGATGAATGTCAGCTACTGGGCTATCTGGACAAGGGAAAACGCAAGCGCAAAGAGAAAGCAGGTAGCTT
GCAGTGGGCTTACATGGCGATAGCTAGACTGGGCGGTTTTATGGACAGCAAGCGAACCGGAATTGCCAGC
TGGGGCGCCCTCTGGTAAGGTTGGGAAGCCCTGCAAAGTAAACTGGATGGCTTTCTTGCCGCCAAGGATC
TGATGGCGCAGGGGATCAAGATCTGATCAAGAGACAGGATACTAGTGGAGGAAGAAAAA
